>Addgene plasmid #220595 | pAAV-EF1a-ArgiNLS-AausFP1 | addgene full sequence | sequence record 441122 | Addgene NGS Result
CCTGCAGGCAGCTGCGCGCTCGCTCGCTCACTGAGGCCGCCCGGGCGTCGGGCGACCTTTGGTCGCCCGG
CCTCAGTGAGCGAGCGAGCGCGCAGAGAGGGAGTGGCCAACTCCATCACTAGGGGTTCCTGCGGCCGCAC
GCGTAAGCTTTGCAAAGATGGATAAAGTTTTAAACAGAGAGGAATCTTTGCAGCTAATGGACCTTCTAGG
TCTTGAAAGGAGTGGGAATTGGCTCCGGTGCCCGTCAGTGGGCAGAGCGCACATCGCCCACAGTCCCCGA
GAAGTTGGGGGGAGGGGTCGGCAATTGAACCGGTGCCTAGAGAAGGTGGCGCGGGGTAAACTGGGAAAGT
GATGTCGTGTACTGGCTCCGCCTTTTTCCCGAGGGTGGGGGAGAACCGTATATAAGTGCAGTAGTCGCCG
TGAACGTTCTTTTTCGCAACGGGTTTGCCGCCAGAACACAGGTAAGTGCCGTGTGTGGTTCCCGCGGGCC
TGGCCTCTTTACGGGTTATGGCCCTTGCGTGCCTTGAATTACTTCCACCTGGCTGCAGTACGTGATTCTT
GATCCCGAGCTTCGGGTTGGAAGTGGGTGGGAGAGTTCGAGGCCTTGCGCTTAAGGAGCCCCTTCGCCTC
GTGCTTGAGTTGAGGCCTGGCCTGGGCGCTGGGGCCGCCGCGTGCGAATCTGGTGGCACCTTCGCGCCTG
TCTCGCTGCTTTCGATAAGTCTCTAGCCATTTAAAATTTTTGATGACCTGCTGCGACGCTTTTTTTCTGG
CAAGATAGTCTTGTAAATGCGGGCCAAGATCTGCACACTGGTATTTCGGTTTTTGGGGCCGCGGGCGGCG
ACGGGGCCCGTGCGTCCCAGCGCACATGTTCGGCGAGGCGGGGCCTGCGAGCGCGGCCACCGAGAATCGG
ACGGGGGTAGTCTCAAGCTGGCCGGCCTGCTCTGGTGCCTGGCCTCGCGCCGCCGTGTATCGCCCCGCCC
TGGGCGGCAAGGCTGGCCCGGTCGGCACCAGTTGCGTGAGCGGAAAGATGGCCGCTTCCCGGCCCTGCTG
CAGGGAGCTCAAAATGGAGGACGCGGCGCTCGGGAGAGCGGGCGGGTGAGTCACCCACACAAAGGAAAAG
GGCCTTTCCGTCCTCAGCCGTCGCTTCATGTGACTCCACGGAGTACCGGGCGCCGTCCAGGCACCTCGAT
TAGTTCTCGAGCTTTTGGAGTACGTCGTCTTTAGGTTGGGGGGAGGGGTTTTATGCGATGGAGTTTCCCC
ACACTGAGTGGGTGGAGACTGAAGTTAGGCCAGCTTGGCACTTGATGTAATTCTCCTTGGAATTTGCCCT
TTTTGAGTTTGGATCTTGGTTCATTCTCAAGCCTCAGACAGTGGTTCAAAGTTTTTTTCTTCCATTTCAG
GTGTCGTGAGGTACCGTACCGGATCCTCTAGAGCCACCATGAAAAGGGTGGCTCCCCAGAAGCAGATGAG
CATAGCAAAGAAAAAGAAGGTGAGAAGGCGGCGGCGCCGTCGAACGGGATCCCCTGTGGCCACCATGTCT
TATGGCGCCCTGCTGTTCCGCGAGAAGATCCCCTATGTGGTGGAAATGGAAGGCGACGTGGAAGGCATGA
AGTTCAGCGTCAGAGGCAAAGGACACGGCGACGCCAATACCGGAAAGATCGAGGCCAGCTTCATCTGCAC
AACCGGCGAACTGCCTGTGCCTTGGAGCAGCATCCTGACCACAGTGACATACGGCGCCCAGTGCTTCGCC
AAGTATCCCAACGACATCAAGGACTACCCCAAGAGCGCCATGCCTGAGGGCTACGTGCAAGAGAGAACCA
TCACCTTCGAGAACGACGGCGTGTACAAGACCAGAGCCGAAGTGACCTACGAGAAGGGCTCCGTGTACAA
CAGAGTGACCCTGAACGGCAGCGGCTTCAAGAAAGGCGGCAACATCCTGGGCAAGAAACTTGAGTTCAAC
TACAACCCGCACTGCATCTACGTGCTGCCCGACGTGCAGAACAACGGCATCAAGTGCTACATCAACATTG
TGCACGACGTGATCGGCGGAGGCCAGATCATTGCTGCTCACCAGCAGCTGAATACCCCTCTCGGAGGTGG
CCCCGTGGACATCCCTCACTATCACCACATTCAGGCCCACACCATCCTGAGCAAGGACCCTAAAGAAACC
CGGGACCACATGAACGTGGTGGAAGTGTTCAGAGCCATCGACTGCAAGACCGCCTACGCCTAAGATATCG
AATTCCGCTCGAGATAATCAACCTCTGGATTACAAAATTTGTGAAAGATTGACTGGTATTCTTAACTATG
TTGCTCCTTTTACGCTATGTGGATACGCTGCTTTAATGCCTTTGTATCATGCTATTGCTTCCCGTATGGC
TTTCATTTTCTCCTCCTTGTATAAATCCTGGTTAGTTCTTGCCACGGCGGAACTCATCGCCGCCTGCCTT
GCCCGCTGCTGGACAGGGGCTCGGCTGTTGGGCACTGACAATTCCGTGGTGTTTATTTGTGAAATTTGTG
ATGCTATTGCTTTATTTGTAACCATCTAGCTTTATTTGTGAAATTTGTGATGCTATTGCTTTATTTGTAA
CCATTATAAGCTGCAATAAACAAGTTAACAACAACAATTGCATTCATTTTATGTTTCAGGTTCAGGGGGA
GATGTGGGAGGTTTTTTAAAGCGGCCGCCACGTGCGGACCGAGCGGCCGCAGGAACCCCTAGTGATGGAG
TTGGCCACTCCCTCTCTGCGCGCTCGCTCGCTCACTGAGGCCGGGCGACCAAAGGTCGCCCGACGCCCGG
GCTTTGCCCGGGCGGCCTCAGTGAGCGAGCGAGCGCGCAGCTGCCTGCAGGGGCGCCTGATGCGGTATTT
TCTCCTTACGCATCTGTGCGGTATTTCACACCGCATA
[95 nt withheld, positions 2908-3002]
T
[46 nt withheld, positions 3004-3049]
C
[141 nt withheld, positions 3051-3191]
CCTTTGACGTTGGAGTCCACGTTCTTT
[37 nt withheld, positions 3219-3255]
ACTCTATCTCGGGCTATTCTTTTGATTTATAAGGGATTTTGCCGATTTCGGTCTATTGGTTAAAAAATGA
GCTGATTTAACAAAAATTTAACGCGAATTTTAACAAAATATTAACGTTTACAATTTTATGGTGCACTCTC
AGTACAATCTGCTCTGATGCCGCATAGTTAAGCCAGCCCCGACACCCGCCAACACCCGCTGACGCGCCCT
GACGGGCTTGTCTGCTCCCGGCATCCGCTTACAGACAAGCTGTGACCGTCTCCGGGAGCTGCATGTGTCA
GAGGTTTTCACCGTCATCACCGAAACGCGCGAGACGAAAGGGCCTCGTGATACGCCTATTTTTATAGGTT
AATGTCATGATAATAATGGTTTCTTAGACGTCAGGTGGCACTTTTCGGGGAAATGTGCGCGGAACCCCTA
TTTGTTTATTTTTCTAAATACATTCAAATATGTATCCGCTCATGAGACAATAACCCTGATAAATGCTTCA
ATAATATTGAAAAAGGAAGAGTATGAGTATTCAACATTTCCGTGTCGCCCTTATTCCCTTTTTTGCGGCA
TTTTGCCTTCCTGTTTTTGCTCACCCAGAAACGCTGGTGAAAGTAAAAGATGCTGAAGATCAGTTGGGTG
CACGAGTGGGTTACATCGAACTGGATCTCAACAGCGGTAAGATCCTTGAGAGTTTTCGCCCCGAAGAACG
TTTTCCAATGATGAGCACTTTTAAAGTTCTGCTATGTGGCGCGGTATTATCCCGTATTGACGCCGGGCAA
GAGCAACTCGGTCGCCGCATACACTATTCTCAGAATGACTTGGTTGAGTACTCACCAGTCACAGAAAAGC
ATCTTACGGATGGCATGACAGTAAGAGAATTATGCAGTGCTGCCATAACCATGAGTGATAACACTGCGGC
CAACTTACTTCTGACAACGATCGGAGGACCGAAGGAGCTAACCGCTTTTTTGCACAACATGGGGGATCAT
GTAACTCGCCTTGATCGTTGGGAACCGGAGCTGAATGAAGCCATACCAAACGACGAGCGTGACACCACGA
TGCCTGTAGCAATGGCAACAACGTTGCGCAAACTATTAACTGGCGAACTACTTACTCTAGCTTCCCGGCA
ACAATTAATAGACTGGATGGAGGCGGATAAAGTTGCAGGACCACTTCTGCGCTCGGCCCTTCCGGCTGGC
TGGTTTATTGCTGATAAATCTGGAGCCGGTGAGCGTGGGTCTCGCGGTATCATTGCAGCACTGGGGCCAG
ATGGTAAGCCCTCCCGTATCGTAGTTATCTACACGACGGGGAGTCAGGCAACTATGGATGAACGAAATAG
ACAGATCGCTGAGATAGGTGCCTCACTGATTAAGCATTGGTAACTGTCAGACCAAGTTTACTCATATATA
CTTTAGATTGATTTAAAACTTCATTTTTAATTTAAAAGGATCTAGGTGAAGATCCTTTTTGATAATCTCA
TGACCAAAATCCCTTAACGTGAGTTTTCGTTCCACTGAGCGTCAGACCCCGTAGAAAAGATCAAAGGATC
TTCTTGAGATCCTTTTTTTCTGCGCGTAATCTGCTGCTTGCAAACAAAAAAACCACCGCTACCAGCGGTG
GTTTGTTTGCCGGATCAAGAGCTACCAACTCTTTTTCCGAAGGTAACTGGCTTCAGCAGAGCGCAGATAC
CAAATACTGTTCTTCTAGTGTAGCCGTAGTTAGGCCACCACTTCAAGAACTCTGTAGCACCGCCTACATA
CCTCGCTCTGCTAATCCTGTTACCAGTGGCTGCTGCCAGTGGCGATAAGTCGTGTCTTACCGGGTTGGAC
TCAAGACGATAGTTACCGGATAAGGCGCAGCGGTCGGGCTGAACGGGGGTTCGTGCACACAGCCCAGCTT
GGAGCGAACGACCTACACCGAACTGAGATACCTACAGCGTGAGCTATGAGAAAGCGCCACGCTTCCCGAA
GGGAGAAAGGCGGACAGGTATCCGGTAAGCGGCAGGGTCGGAACAGGAGAGCGCACGAGGGAGCTTCCAG
GGGGAAACGCCTGGTATCTTTATAGTCCTGTCGGGTTTCGCCACCTCTGACTTGAGCGTCGATTTTTGTG
ATGCTCGTCAGGGGGGCGGAGCCTATGGAAAAACGCCAGCAACGCGGCCTTTTTACGGTTCCTGGCCTTT
TGCTGGCCTTTTGCTCACATGT
Features (pLannotate 1.2.2; 17 found; start..end, strand, type, name):
     12..39      +  repeat_region  AAV2 ITR (fragment): inverted terminal repeat of adeno-associated virus serotype 2 inverted
     68..95      +  repeat_region  AAV2 ITR (fragment): inverted terminal repeat of adeno-associated virus serotype 2 inverted
    158..224     +  CDS            small t antigen (fragment): SV40 (simian virus 40) small t antigen
    231..1409    +  promoter       EF-1α promoter: strong constitutive promoter for human elongation factor EF-1α
   1535..2230    +  CDS            AausFP1: AausFP1 is a basic (constitutively fluorescent) green fluorescent protein published in 2019, derived from Aequorea australis. It has low acid sensitivity.
   2256..2413    +  misc_feature   WPRE (fragment): woodchuck hepatitis virus posttranscriptional regulatory element
   2419..2503    +  misc_feature   WPRE (fragment): woodchuck hepatitis virus posttranscriptional regulatory element
   2502..2545    -  polyA_signal   SV40 poly(A) signal (fragment): SV40 polyadenylation signal
   2549..2616    -  polyA_signal   SV40 poly(A) signal (fragment): SV40 polyadenylation signal
   2711..2851    +  repeat_region  AAV2 ITR: inverted terminal repeat of adeno-associated virus serotype 2 inverted
   2856..2907    -  misc_feature   bom (fragment): basis of mobility region from pBR322
   2926..3381    +  rep_origin     f1 ori (sequence partly withheld): f1 bacteriophage origin of replication; arrow indicates direction of (+) strand synthesis
   3382..3431    -  misc_feature   bom (fragment): basis of mobility region from pBR322
   3533..3568    -  CDS            rop (fragment): Rop protein, which maintains plasmids at low copy number; rop
   3663..3767    +  promoter       AmpR promoter: bla
   3768..4628    +  CDS            AmpR: β-lactamase; bla; confers resistance to ampicillin, carbenicillin, and related antibiotics
   4799..5386    +  rep_origin     ori: high-copy-number ColE1/pMB1/pBR322/pUC origin of replication
