[The description below was written by a language model from this plasmid's Addgene catalogue record and pLannotate feature annotations shown in this document.]
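Description:
pAAV-EF1a-ArgiNLS-AausFP1 is an adeno-associated virus transfer plasmid for constitutive mammalian expression, built by restriction cloning (XbaI/EcoRV) into the pAAV-EF1a-FlpO backbone. It is maintained in bacteria through a high-copy ColE1/pUC-type origin and selected with ampicillin via the β-lactamase gene and its own promoter. An f1 phage origin is also present. The expression cassette sits between AAV2 inverted terminal repeats, which are the cis elements needed for replication and packaging of the intervening DNA into recombinant AAV particles. In the annotated sequence the downstream ITR is called in full, while the upstream one appears only as short fragments, which may reflect the difficulty of sequencing and annotating these structured repeats.

The payload is AausFP1, a constitutively fluorescent green protein from Aequorea australis with low acid sensitivity, driven by the strong human EF-1α promoter. According to the catalogue record it carries an N-terminal ArgiNLS tag, an arginine-rich nuclear localization signal. The feature table does not annotate this tag separately, though there is unannotated space between the promoter and the AausFP1 coding sequence where it would lie. Downstream, the table shows fragmentary WPRE matches, an element that enhances transcript stability and expression, followed by fragmentary, reverse-strand matches to an SV40 poly(A) signal, so the record does not clearly identify the polyadenylation signal. Other small hits (SV40 small t antigen, bom, rop) are probably backbone remnants.

Concentrating the fluorescence in the nucleus is intended to make individual labelled cells easier to distinguish. The plasmid is described as a tool for single-cell discrimination and streamlined image segmentation, by transfection or AAV delivery.
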