Addgene plasmid #220595: pAAV-EF1a-ArgiNLS-AausFP1
Purpose: Constitutive expression of a single-cell discriminating version of AausFP1 fluorescent protein.
Depositing lab: Sam Golden. Depositing organization: University of Washington. Publication: An arginine-rich nuclear localization signal (ArgiNLS) strategy for streamlined image segmentation of single cells. Szelenyi ER, Navarrete JS, Murry AD, Zhang Y, Girven KS, Kuo L, Cline MM, Bernstein MX, Burdyniuk M, Bowler B, Goodwin NL, Juarez B, Zweifel LS, Golden SA. Proc Natl Acad Sci U S A. 2024 Aug 6;121(32):e2320250121. doi: 10.1073/pnas.2320250121. Epub 2024 Jul 29. PubMed 39074275.
Backbone
  Vector backbone: pAAV-EF1a-FlpO
  Backbone manufacturer: Karl Deisseroth
  Vector type: Mammalian Expression, AAV
Growth in bacteria
  Bacterial resistance: Ampicillin, 100 μg/mL
  Growth temperature: 37°C
  Growth strain: NEB Stable
  Copy number: High Copy
Gene/Insert
  Gene/Insert name: AausFP1
  Species: Other
  Promoter: EF1a
  Tag / fusion protein: ArgiNLS (N terminal on insert)
  Cloning method: Restriction Enzyme; 5′ cloning site XbaI (not destroyed); 3′ cloning site EcoRV (not destroyed)
Terms and licenses: Academic/Nonprofit Terms; Industry Terms: Not Available to Industry
Depositor comments: The ArgiNLS system was conceptualized and developed by Eric Szelenyi. Please visit https://pubmed.ncbi.nlm.nih.gov/38045271/ for bioRxiv preprint.
How to cite: pAAV-EF1a-ArgiNLS-AausFP1 was a gift from Sam Golden (Addgene plasmid # 220595 ; http://n2t.net/addgene:220595 ; RRID:Addgene_220595)
